Addgene plasmid #102956: pHCD1E
Purpose: gene cloning of human CD1E
Depositing lab: Gennaro De Libero & Lucia Mori. Depositing organization: University of Basel. Publication: Fine tuning by human CD1e of lipid-specific immune responses. Facciotti F, Cavallari M, Angenieux C, Garcia-Alles LF, Signorino-Gelo F, Angman L, Gilleron M, Prandi J, Puzo G, Panza L, Xia C, Wang PG, Dellabona P, Casorati G, Porcelli SA, de la Salle H, Mori L, De Libero G. Proc Natl Acad Sci U S A. 2011 Aug 23;108(34):14228-33. doi: 10.1073/pnas.1108809108. Epub 2011 Aug 15. PubMed 21844346.
Backbone
  Vector backbone: pCR2.1-TOPO
  Backbone manufacturer: Invitrogen
  Backbone size w/o insert (bp): 3908
  Vector type: Cloning
Growth in bacteria
  Bacterial resistance: Ampicillin, 100 μg/mL
  Growth temperature: 37°C
  Growth strain: DH5alpha
  Copy number: High Copy
Gene/Insert
  Gene/Insert name: CD1E cDNA (alt name: AJ289111.1)
  Species: H. sapiens (human)
  Insert size (bp): 1205
  Entrez Gene: CD1E (a.k.a. CD1A, R2)
  Cloning method: Restriction Enzyme; 5′ cloning site XhoI (not destroyed); 3′ cloning site NotI (not destroyed)
  Sequencing primers: 5′ T7
Terms and licenses: Academic/Nonprofit Terms; Industry Terms: Not Available to Industry
How to cite: pHCD1E was a gift from Gennaro De Libero & Lucia Mori (Addgene plasmid # 102956 ; http://n2t.net/addgene:102956 ; RRID:Addgene_102956)
