[The description below was written by a language model from this plasmid's Addgene catalogue record and pLannotate feature annotations shown in this document.]
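Description:
pHCD1E is a bacterial cloning plasmid that carries the human CD1E cDNA in the pCR2.1-TOPO backbone. It is a storage and subcloning vector rather than an expression construct for mammalian cells. It is maintained in E. coli at high copy number through a ColE1/pUC-type origin of replication and is selected with ampicillin via the β-lactamase gene. The feature table also shows a neo (nptII) kanamycin resistance gene next to a residual Tn5 transposase fragment, although ampicillin is the only selection listed in the catalogue. An f1 phage origin is also present, which in principle allows single-stranded DNA to be produced.

The insert is recorded as about 1.2 kb and was placed between XhoI and NotI sites, both of which remain intact, so the cDNA can be excised for transfer into other vectors. The annotated CD1E coding sequence sits within the vector's lacZα cloning region. A T7 promoter lies upstream in the same orientation, which allows sequencing from the T7 primer and would allow in vitro transcription of the sense strand. The lac promoter, lac operator and CAP binding site lie on the far side of the insert and point in the opposite direction towards the interrupted lacZα fragment. No eukaryotic promoter, polyadenylation signal, epitope tag or reporter is annotated.

CD1e is a lipid-binding member of the CD1 family. In its soluble form it assists the presentation of glycolipid antigens to T cells. The stated purpose of the plasmid is gene cloning of human CD1E, so it serves as a sequence-verified source of the cDNA for building expression constructs used to study lipid-specific immune responses.
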