Features (pLannotate 1.2.2; 13 found; start..end, strand, type, name):
    629..1489    -  CDS            AmpR: β-lactamase; bla; confers resistance to ampicillin, carbenicillin, and related antibiotics
   1490..1506    -  promoter       AmpR promoter (fragment): bla
   1510..2301    -  CDS            neo: KKA2_KLEPN - Also known as kan, nptII. Experimental evidence at protein level: Swiss-Prot protein existence level 1. Resistance to kanamycin, neomycin, paromomycin, ribostamycin, butirosin and gentamicin B. From Klebsiella pneumoniae.
   2333..2632    -  CDS            tnpA (fragment): TN5P_ECOLX - Also known as tnp. Experimental evidence at protein level: Swiss-Prot protein existence level 1. Mediates transposition of transposon Tn5 by a 'cut and paste' mechanism. First, the monomeric transposase binds the 19 bp inverted DNA repeats flanking the transposon. Then, dimerization of the DNA- bound transposase creates a synaptic DNA complex. After nicking of the first DNA strand, excision of the transposon proceeds through a series of intermediates. The transposase then mediates the insertion of the transposon at a new site by strand transfer. The activity of the wild- type tran
   2645..3073    -  rep_origin     f1 ori (sequence partly withheld): f1 bacteriophage origin of replication; arrow indicates direction of (+) strand synthesis
   3077..3234    -  CDS            lacZα (fragment): LacZα fragment of β-galactosidase; lacZ fragment
   3237..3255    +  promoter       T7 promoter: promoter for bacteriophage T7 RNA polymerase
   3347..4510    +  CDS            CD1E: CD1E_HUMAN - Experimental evidence at protein level: Swiss-Prot protein existence level 1. T-cell surface glycoprotein CD1e, soluble binds diacetylated lipids, including phosphatidyl inositides and diacylated sulfoglycolipids, and is required for the presentation of glycolipid antigens on the cell surface. The membrane-associated form is not active. From Homo sapiens (Human).
   4635..4651    -  protein_bind   lac operator: The lac repressor binds to the lac operator to inhibit transcription in E. coli. This inhibition can be relieved by adding lactose or isopropyl-β-D-thiogalactopyranoside (IPTG). lac repressor encoded by lacI
   4659..4689    -  promoter       lac promoter: promoter for the E. coli lac operon
   4704..4725    -  protein_bind   CAP binding site: CAP binding activates transcription in the presence of cAMP. E. coli catabolite activator protein
   4738..4830    -  CDS            lacI (fragment): lac repressor; lacI; The lac repressor binds to the lac operator to inhibit transcription in E. coli. This inhibition can be relieved by adding lactose or isopropyl-β-D-thiogalactopyranoside (IPTG).
   5013..458     -  rep_origin     ori (across the origin): high-copy-number ColE1/pMB1/pBR322/pUC origin of replication
>Addgene plasmid #102956 | pHCD1E | addgene full sequence | sequence record 212953 | Addgene NGS Result
CGACCCTGCCGCTTACCGGATACCTGTCCGCCTTTCTCCCTTCGGGAAGCGTGGCGCTTTCTCATAGCTC
ACGCTGTAGGTATCTCAGTTCGGTGTAGGTCGTTCGCTCCAAGCTGGGCTGTGTGCACGAACCCCCCGTT
CAGCCCGACCGCTGCGCCTTATCCGGTAACTATCGTCTTGAGTCCAACCCGGTAAGACACGACTTATCGC
CACTGGCAGCAGCCACTGGTAACAGGATTAGCAGAGCGAGGTATGTAGGCGGTGCTACAGAGTTCTTGAA
GTGGTGGCCTAACTACGGCTACACTAGAAGAACAGTATTTGGTATCTGCGCTCTGCTGAAGCCAGTTACC
TTCGGAAAAAGAGTTGGTAGCTCTTGATCCGGCAAACAAACCACCGCTGGTAGCGGTGGTTTTTTTGTTT
GCAAGCAGCAGATTACGCGCAGAAAAAAAGGATCTCAAGAAGATCCTTTGATCTTTTCTACGGGGTCTGA
CGCTCAGTGGAACGAAAACTCACGTTAAGGGATTTTGGTCATGAGATTATCAAAAAGGATCTTCACCTAG
ATCCTTTTAAATTAAAAATGAAGTTTTAAATCAATCTAAAGTATATATGAGTAAACTTGGTCTGACAGTT
ACCAATGCTTAATCAGTGAGGCACCTATCTCAGCGATCTGTCTATTTCGTTCATCCATAGTTGCCTGACT
CCCCGTCGTGTAGATAACTACGATACGGGAGGGCTTACCATCTGGCCCCAGTGCTGCAATGATACCGCGA
GACCCACGCTCACCGGCTCCAGATTTATCAGCAATAAACCAGCCAGCCGGAAGGGCCGAGCGCAGAAGTG
GTCCTGCAACTTTATCCGCCTCCATCCAGTCTATTAATTGTTGCCGGGAAGCTAGAGTAAGTAGTTCGCC
AGTTAATAGTTTGCGCAACGTTGTTGCCATTGCTACAGGCATCGTGGTGTCACGCTCGTCGTTTGGTATG
GCTTCATTCAGCTCCGGTTCCCAACGATCAAGGCGAGTTACATGATCCCCCATGTTGTGCAAAAAAGCGG
TTAGCTCCTTCGGTCCTCCGATCGTTGTCAGAAGTAAGTTGGCCGCAGTGTTATCACTCATGGTTATGGC
AGCACTGCATAATTCTCTTACTGTCATGCCATCCGTAAGATGCTTTTCTGTGACTGGTGAGTACTCAACC
AAGTCATTCTGAGAATAGTGTATGCGGCGACCGAGTTGCTCTTGCCCGGCGTCAATACGGGATAATACCG
CGCCACATAGCAGAACTTTAAAAGTGCTCATCATTGGAAAACGTTCTTCGGGGCGAAAACTCTCAAGGAT
CTTACCGCTGTTGAGATCCAGTTCGATGTAACCCACTCGTGCACCCAACTGATCTTCAGCATCTTTTACT
TTCACCAGCGTTTCTGGGTGAGCAAAAACAGGAAGGCAAAATGCCGCAAAAAAGGGAATAAGGGCGACAC
GGAAATGTTGAATACTCATACTCTTCCTTTTTCAATTCAGAAGAACTCGTCAAGAAGGCGATAGAAGGCG
ATGCGCTGCGAATCGGGAGCGGCGATACCGTAAAGCACGAGGAAGCGGTCAGCCCATTCGCCGCCAAGCT
CTTCAGCAATATCACGGGTAGCCAACGCTATGTCCTGATAGCGGTCCGCCACACCCAGCCGGCCACAGTC
GATGAATCCAGAAAAGCGGCCATTTTCCACCATGATATTCGGCAAGCAGGCATCGCCATGGGTCACGACG
AGATCCTCGCCGTCGGGCATGCGCGCCTTGAGCCTGGCGAACAGTTCGGCTGGCGCGAGCCCCTGATGCT
CTTCGTCCAGATCATCCTGATCGACAAGACCGGCTTCCATCCGAGTACGTGCTCGCTCGATGCGATGTTT
CGCTTGGTGGTCGAATGGGCAGGTAGCCGGATCAAGCGTATGCAGCCGCCGCATTGCATCAGCCATGATG
GATACTTTCTCGGCAGGAGCAAGGTGGGATGACAGGAGATCCTGCCCCGGCACTTCGCCCAATAGCAGCC
AGTCCCTTCCCGCTTCAGTGACAACGTCGAGCACAGCTGCGCAAGGAACGCCCGTCGTGGCCAGCCACGA
TAGCCGCGCTGCCTCGTCCTGCAGTTCATTCAGGGCACCGGACAGGTCGGTCTTGACAAAAAGAACCGGG
CGCCCCTGCGCTGACAGCCGGAACACGGCGGCATCAGAGCAGCCGATTGTCTGTTGTGCCCAGTCATAGC
CGAATAGCCTCTCCACCCAAGCGGCCGGAGAACCTGCGTGCAATCCATCTTGTTCAATCATGCGAAACGA
TCCTCATCCTGTCTCTTGATCAGATCTTGATCCCCTGCGCCATCAGATCCTTGGCGGCAAGAAAGCCATC
CAGTTTACTTTGCAGGGCTTCCCAACCTTACCAGAGGGCGCCCCAGCTGGCAATTCCGGTTCGCTTGCTG
TCCATAAAACCGCCCAGTCTAGCTATCGCCATGTAAGCCCACTGCAAGCTACCTGCTTTCTCTTTGCGCT
TGCGTTTTCCCTTGTCCAGATAGCCCAGTAGCTGACATTCATCCGGGGTCAGCACCGTTTCTGCGGACTG
GCTTTCTACGTGTTCCGCTTCCTTTAGCAGCCCTTGCGCCCTGAATTTTGTTAAAATTCGCGTTAAATTT
TTGTTAAATCAGCTCATTTTTTAACCAATAGGCCGAAATCGGCAAAATCCCTTATAAATCAAAAGAATAG
ACCGAGATAGGGT
[37 nt withheld, positions 2744-2780]
AAAGAACGTGGACTCCAACGTCAAAGG
[49 nt withheld, positions 2808-2856]
T
[91 nt withheld, positions 2858-2948]
G
[124 nt withheld, positions 2950-3073]
CCATTCGCCATTCAGGCTGCGCAACTGTTGGGAAGGGCGATCGGTGCGGGCCTCTTCGCTATTACGCCAG
CTGGCGAAAGGGGGATGTGCTGCAAGGCGATTAAGTTGGGTAACGCCAGGGTTTTCCCAGTCACGACGTT
GTAAAACGACGGCCAGTGAATTGTAATACGACTCACTATAGGGCGAATTGGGCCCTCTAGATGCATGCTC
GAGCGGCCGCCAGTGTGATGGATATCTGCAGAATTCGCCCTTCTCGAGTTTAACAGAGCTTCAATGCTGC
TCCTGTTCCTCCTCTTCGAGGGTCTCTGCTGTCCTGGGGAAAATACAGCAGCTCCCCAGGCTCTACAATC
CTATCATCTAGCAGCAGAGGAGCAGCTGTCCTTCCGCATGCTCCAAACTTCCTCCTTTGCCAACCACAGC
TGGGCACACAGTGAGGGCTCAGGATGGCTGGGTGACCTGCAGACTCATGGCTGGGACACTGTCTTGGGCA
CCATCCGCTTTCTGAAGCCCTGGTCCCATGGAAACTTCAGCAAGCAGGAGCTGAAAAACTTACAGTCACT
GTTCCAGTTATACTTCCATAGTTTTATCCGGATAGTGCAAGCTTCTGCTGGTCAATTTCAGCTTGAATAC
CCCTTCGAGATCCAGATATTAGCTGGCTGTAGAATGAATGCCCCACAAATCTTCTTAAATATGGCATATC
AAGGGTCAGATTTCCTGAGTTTCCAAGGAATTTCCTGGGAGCCATCTCCAGGAGCAGGGATCCGGGCCCA
GAACATCTGTAAAGTGCTCAATCGCTACCTAGATATTAAGGAAATACTGCAAAGCCTTCTTGGTCACACC
TGCCCTCGATTTCTAGCGGGGCTCATGGAAGCAGGGGAGTCAGAACTGAAACGGAAAGTGAAGCCAGAGG
CCTGGCTGTCCTGTGGCCCCAGTCCTGGCCCTGGCCGTCTGCAGCTTGTGTGCCATGTCTCAGGATTCTA
CCCAAAGCCCGTGTGGGTGATGTGGATGCGGGGTGAGCAGGAGCAGCGGGGCACTCAGCGAGGGGACGTC
CTGCCTAATGCTGACGAGACATGGTATCTCCGAGCAACCCTGGATGTGGCGGCTGGGGAGGCAGCTGGCC
TGTCCTGTCGGGTGAAACACAGCAGTCTAGGGGGCCATGATCTAATCATCCATTGGGGTGGATATTCCAT
CTTTCTCATCCTGATCTGTTTGACTGTGATAGTTACCCTGGTCATATTGGTTGTAGTTGACTCACGGTTA
AAAAAACAGAGTTCAAATAAGAACATTCTTTCTCCCCACACACCCAGCCCTGTCTTTCTCATGGGAGCCA
ACACTCAGGACACCAAGAATTCAAGACATCAGTTCTGCTTGGCACAAGTATCGTGGATCAAAAACAGAGT
ATTGAAGAAGTGGAAGACACGCCTAAACCAACTCTGGTGACATTTGCTTTACCTTAGCGGCCGCAAGGGC
GAATTCCAGCACACTGGCGGCCGTTACTAGTGGATCCGAGCTCGGTACCAAGCTTGGCGTAATCATGGTC
ATAGCTGTTTCCTGTGTGAAATTGTTATCCGCTCACAATTCCACACAACATACGAGCCGGAAGCATAAAG
TGTAAAGCCTGGGGTGCCTAATGAGTGAGCTAACTCACATTAATTGCGTTGCGCTCACTGCCCGCTTTCC
AGTCGGGAAACCTGTCGTGCCAGCTGCATTAATGAATCGGCCAACGCGCGGGGAGAGGCGGTTTGCGTAT
TGGGCGCTCTTCCGCTTCCTCGCTCACTGACTCGCTGCGCTCGGTCGTTCGGCTGCGGCGAGCGGTATCA
GCTCACTCAAAGGCGGTAATACGGTTATCCACAGAATCAGGGGATAACGCAGGAAAGAACATGTGAGCAA
AAGGCCAGCAAAAGGCCAGGAACCGTAAAAAGGCCGCGTTGCTGGCGTTTTTCCATAGGCTCCGCCCCCC
TGACGAGCATCACAAAAATCGACGCTCAAGTCAGAGGTGGCGAAACCCGACAGGACTATAAAGATACCAG
GCGTTTCCCCCTGGAAGCTCCCTCGTGCGCTCTCCTGTTC
